>Addgene plasmid #92016 | p5A0-T | depositor full sequence | sequence record 176799 | p5A0-T sequence 6702 bps
TCAGAAAAACTCATCGAGCATCAAGTGAAACTGCAATTTATTCATATCAGGATTATCAATACCATATTTT
TGAAAAAGCCGTTTCTGTAATGAAGGAGAAAACTCACCGAGGCAGTTCCATAGGATGGCAAGATCCTGGT
ATCGGTCTGCGATTCCGACTCGTCCAACATCAATACAACCTATTAATTTCCCCTCGTCAAAAATAAGGTT
ATCAAGTGAGAAATCACCATGAGTGACGACTGAATCCGGTGAGAATGGCAAAAGCTTATGCATTTCTTTC
CAGACTTGTTCAACAGGCCAGCCATTACGCTCGTCATCAAAATCACTCGCACCAACCAAACCGTTATTCA
TTCGTGATTGCGCCTGAGCGAGACGAAATACGCGATCGCCGTTAAAAGGACAATTACAAACAGGAATCGA
ATGCAACCGGCGCAGGAACACTGCCAGCGCATCAACAATATTTTCACCTGAATCAGGATATTCTTCTAAT
ACCTGGAATGCTGTTTTCCCTGGGATCGCAGTGGTGAGTAACCATGCATCATCAGGAGTACGGATAAAAT
GCTTGATGGTCGGAAGAGGCATAAATTCCGTCAGCCAGTTTAGCCTGACCATCTCATCTGTAACATCATT
GGCAACGCTACCTTTGCCATGTTTCAGAAACAACTCTGGCGCATCGGGCTTCCCATACAATCGATAGATT
GTCGCACCTGATTGCCCGACATTATCGCGAGCCCATTTATACCCATATAAATCAGCATCCATGTTGGAAT
TTAATCGCGGCCTCGAGCAAGACGTTTCCCGTTGAATATGGCTCATTTTAGCTTCCTTAGCTCCTGAAAA
TCTCGATAACTCAAAAAATACGCCCGGTAGTGATCTTATTTCATTATGGTGAAAGTTGGAACCTCTTACG
TACTACCGGCGCGGCAGCGTGACCCGTGTCGGCGGCTCCAACGGCTCGCCATCGTCCAGAAAACACGGCT
CATCGGGCATCGGCAGGCGCTGCTGCCCGCGCCGTTCCCATTCCTCCGTTTCGGTCAAGGCTGGCAGGTC
TGGTTCCATGCCCGGAATGCCGGGCTGGCTGGGCGGCTCCTCGCCGGGGCCGGTCGGTAGTTGCTGCTCG
CCCGGATACAGGGTCGGGATGCGGCGCAGGTCGCCATGCCCCAACAGCGATTCGTCCTGGTCGTCGTGAT
CAACCACCACGGCGGCACTGAACACCGACAGGCGCAACTGGTCGCGGGGCTGGCCCCACGCCACGCGGTC
ATTGACCACGTAGGCCGACACGGTGCCGGGGCCGTTGAGCTTCACGACGGAGATCCAGCGCTCGGCCACC
AAGTCCTTGACTGCGTATTGGACCGTCCGCAAAGAACGTCCGATGAGCTTGGAAAGTGTCTTCTGGCTGA
CCACCACGGCGTTCTGGTGGCCCATCTGCGCCACGAGGTGATGCAGCAGCATTGCCGCCGTGGGTTTCCT
CGCAATAAGCCCGGCCCACGCCTCATGCGCTTTGCGTTCCGTTTGCACCCAGTGACCGGGCTTGTTCTTG
GCTTGAATGCCGATTTCTCTGGACTGCGTGGCCATGCTTATCTCCATGCGGTAGGGTGCCGCACGGTTGC
GGCACCATGCGCAATCAGCTGCAACTTTTCGGCAGCGCGACAACAATTATGCGTTGCGTAAAAGTGGCAG
TCAATTACAGATTTTCTTTAACCTACGCAATGAGCTATTGCGGGGGGTGCCGCAATGAGCTGTTGCGTAC
CCCCCTTTTTTAAGTTGTTGATTTTTAAGTCTTTCGCATTTCGCCCTATATCTAGTTCTTTGGTGCCCAA
AGAAGGGCACCCCTGCGGGGTTCCCCCACGCCTTCGGCGCGGCTCCCCCTCCGGCAAAAAGTGGCCCCTC
CGGGGCTTGTTGATCGACTGCGCGGCCTTCGGCCTTGCCCAAGGTGGCGCTGCCCCCTTGGAACCCCCGC
ACTCGCCGCCGTGAGGCTCGGGGGGCAGGCGGGCGGGCTTCGCCTTCGACTGCCCCCACTCGCATAGGCT
TGGGTCGTTCCAGGCGCGTCAAGGCCAAGCCGCTGCGCGGTCGCTGCGCGAGCCTTGACCCGCCTTCCAC
TTGGTGTCCAACCGGCAAGCGAAGCGCGCAGGCCGCAGGCCGGAGGCTTTTCCCCAGAGAAAATTAAAAA
AATTGATGGGGCAAGGCCGCAGGCCGCGCAGTTGGAGCCGGTGGGTATGTGGTCGAAGGCTGGGTAGCGT
TCACCGACAAACAACAGATAAAACGAAAGGCCCAGTCTTTCGACTGAGCCTTTCGTTTTATTTGATGCCT
GGCTCTAGTAGTGATCTACACTAGCACTATCAGTGTTATTAAGACCCACTTTCACATTTAAGTTGTTTTT
CTAATCCGCATATGATCAATTCAAGGCCGAATAAGAAGGCTGGCTCTGCACCTTGGTGATCAAATAATTC
GATAGCTTGTCGTAATAATGGCGGCATACTATCAGTAGTAGGTGTTTCCCTTTCTTCTTTAGCGACTTGA
TGCTCTTGATCTTCCAATACGCAACCTAAAGTAAAATGCCCCACAGCGCTGAGTGCATATAATGCATTCT
CTAGTGAAAAACCTTGTTGGCATAAAAAGGCTAATTGATTTTCGAGAGTTTCATACTGTTTTTCTGTAGG
CCGTGTACCTAAATGTACTTTTGCTCCATCGCGATGACTTAGTAAAGCACATCTAAAACTTTTAGCGTTA
TTACGTAAAAAATCTTGCCAGCTTTCCCCTTCTAAAGGGCAAAAGTGAGTATGGTGCCTATCTAACATCT
CAATGGCTAAGGCGTCGAGCAAAGCCCGCTTATTTTTTACATGCCAATACAATGTAGGCTGCTCTACACC
TAGCTTCTGGGCGAGTTTACGGGTTGTTAAACCTTCGATTCCGACCTCATTAAGCAGCTCTAATGCGCTG
TTAATCACTTTACTTTTATCTAATCTAGACATCATTAATTCCTAATTTTTGTTGACACTCTATCGTTGAT
AGAGTTATTTTACCACTCCCTATCAGTGATAGAGAAAAGAATTCAAAAGATCTTTTAAGAAGGAGATATA
CATATGCATCATCATCATCATCATCATGGAGAAAGCTTGTTTAAGGGGCCGCGTGATTACAACCCGATAT
CGAGCACCATTTGTCATTTGACGAATGAATCTGATGGGCACACAACATCGTTGTATGGTATTGGATTTGG
TCCCTTCATCATTACAAACAAGCACTTGTTTAGAAGAAATAATGGAACACTGTTGGTCCAATCACTACAT
GGTGTATTCAAGGTCAAGAACACCACGACTTTGCAACAACACCTCATTGATGGGAGGGACATGATAATTA
TTCGCATGCCTAAGGATTTCCCACCATTTCCTCAAAAGCTGAAATTTAGAGAGCCACAAAGGGAAGAGCG
CATATGTCTTGTGACAACCAACTTCCAAACTAAGAGCATGTCTAGCATGGTGTCAGACACTAGTTGCACA
TTCCCTTCATCTGATGGCATATTCTGGAAGCATTGGATTCAAACCAAGGATGGGCAGTGTGGCAGTCCAT
TAGTATCAACTAGAGATGGGTTCATTGTTGGTATACACTCAGCATCGAATTTCACCAACACAAACAATTA
TTTCACAAGCGTGCCGAAAAACTTCATGGAATTGTTGACAAATCAGGAGGCGCAGCAGTGGGTTAGTGGT
TGGCGATTAAATGCTGACTCAGTATTGTGGGGGGGCCATAAAGTTTTCATGGTGAAACCTGAAGAGCCTT
TTCAGCCAGTTAAGGAAGCGACTCAACTCATGAATCGTCGTCGCCGTCGCTAAGTCCATCAGCTTGTCCA
GCAGGGTTGTCCACGGGCCGAGCGAAGCGAGCCAGCCGGTGGCCGCGGAACAAAACTAAAGCGCCACAAG
GGCGCTTTAGTTTGTTTTCAGTCCAGTTACGCTGGAGTCTGAGGCTCGTCCTGAATGATATCAAGCTTGA
ATTCGCGGCCGCTTCTAGAGTTGACAGCTAGCTCAGTCCTAGGTACTGTGCTAGCTACTAGATATCGCTC
AATACTGACCAAGGAGGTATCTACAATGCATCACCATCATCACCATGTTGATCTGCGTACCCTGGGTTAT
AGCCAGCAGCAGCAAGAAAAAATCAAACCGAAAGTTCGTAGCACCGTTGCACAGCATCATGAAGCACTGG
TTGGTCATGGTTTTACCCATGCACATATTGTTGCACTGAGCCAGCATCCGGCAGCACTGGGCACCGTTGC
AGTTAAATATCAGGATATGATTGCAGCACTGCCGGAAGCAACCCATGAAGCAATTGTTGGTGTTGGTAAA
CAGTGGTCAGGTGCACGTGCCCTGGAAGCACTGCTGACCGTTGCCGGTGAACTGCGTGGTCCGCCTCTGC
AGCTGGATACCGGTCAGCTGCTGAAAATTGCAAAACGTGGTGGTGTTACCGCAGTTGAAGCAGTTCATGC
ATGGCGTAATGCACTGACCGGTGCACCGCTGAATCTGACACCGGAACAGGTTGTTGCAATTGCCAGCAAT
GGTGGTGGCAAACAGGCACTGGAAACCGTTCAGCGTCTGCTGCCGGTTCTGTGTCAGGCACATGGTCTGA
CCCCTGAACAGGTGGTGGCCATTGCAAGCAATAATGGCGGTAAACAAGCCCTGGAAACAGTGCAGCGCCT
GTTACCGGTGCTGTGCCAGGCCCATGGCTTAACTCCGGAACAGGTGGTAGCGATCGCATCAAATGGCGGA
GGTAAACAGGCCTTAGAAACCGTACAGCGCTTACTGCCGGTGTTATGCCAGGCGCACGGCCTGACGCCAG
AACAGGTAGTGGCAATCGCCTCAAATAATGGTGGAAAACAGGCGTTAGAGACAGTCCAGCGCCTGCTGCC
TGTATTATGTCAAGCCCATGGCCTGACCCCAGAGCAAGTTGTTGCGATTGCAAGTAACATTGGGGGTAAA
CAGGCACTTGAGACAGTTCAACGTTTACTGCCTGTACTGTGCCAAGCTCACGGTCTGACTCCGGAACAAG
TCGTCGCGATTGCGAGTAATAACGGTGGCAAACAAGCATTAGAAACGGTGCAACGCCTGCTGCCAGTTCT
TTGCCAGGCTCACGGTTTAACCCCTGAGCAGGTTGTAGCTATTGCGAGTCATGATGGTGGTAAGCAGGCG
TTGGAAACTGTGCAAAGACTGCTGCCCGTGTTGTGCCAAGCACATGGTTTAACCCCAGAACAAGTCGTAG
CAATCGCAAGCAATCATGGTGGCAAGCAAGCGCTTGAAACAGTACAGCGTTTATTACCGGTACTTTGTCA
GGCCCACGGTCTTACACCAGAACAAGTTGTGGCCATAGCCAGTAACAATGGCGGAAAGCAGGCTCTGGAA
ACGGTACAACGTCTGTTACCTGTTCTGTGTCAAGCGCACGGATTAACACCTGAACAAGTAGTTGCCATTG
CGTCAAATATCGGAGGCAAGCAGGCCTTGGAGACAGTGCAGAGATTACTGCCAGTGTTGTGTCAGGCTCA
TGGCCTTACACCCGAGCAGGTCGTGGCAATTGCATCTAATGGTGGCGGTAAGCAAGCTTTAGAGACTGTT
CAGAGACTGCTTCCTGTCCTGTGCCAGGCACACGGACTTACGCCTGAGCAAGTGGTTGCAATCGCCTCTA
ACATCGGTGGTAAGCAAGCACTGGAAACTGTCCAACGCTTACTTCCGGTGCTTTGTCAAGCACACGGCTT
AACGCCAGAGCAGGTCGTCGCCATAGCCAGCAATATCGGTGGTAAACAGGCCCTTGAAACGGTCCAAAGA
CTTCTGCCGGTCCTTTGCCAAGCGCATGGGCTGACACCTGAGCAGGTAGTCGCGATTGCCTCACATGACG
GTGGGAAGCAGGCATTAGAAACAGTTCAAAGATTATTACCAGTCCTGTGTCAGGCGCATGGGTTAACCCC
AGAGCAGGTAGTTGCAATAGCATCCAACATTGGCGGAAAACAAGCGTTGGAAACGGTTCAGCGGTTATTG
CCTGTTTTGTGCCAGGCGCATGGTTTGACACCCGAGCAAGTGGTAGCCATAGCCTCAAATATAGGGGGTA
AACAAGCTTTGGAGACAGTACAACGGCTGCTTCCAGTTTTATGTCAGGCCCATGGATTGACGCCTGAACA
AGTTGTCGCTATCGCAAGTAATGGGGGTGGTAAACAAGCGCTTGAAACCGTTCAACGCCTTCTGCCTGTG
CTTTGTCAGGCACATGGATTAACACCCGAACAGGTTGTCGCGATAGCTTCAAACGGTGGTGGTCGTCCGG
CACTGGAAAGCATTGTTGCACAGCTGAGCCGTCCGGATCCGGCACTGGCAGCACTGACCAATGATCATCT
GGTTGCACTGGCATGTCTGGGTGGTCGCCCTGCCCTGGATGCAGTTAAAAAAGGTCTGCCGCATGCACCG
GCACTGATTAAACGTACCAATCGTCGTATTCCGGAACGTACCAGCCATCGTGTTGCAGATCATGCACAGG
TTGTTCGTGTTCTGGGTTTTTTTCAGTGTCATAGCCATCCGGCACAGGCATTTGATGATGCAATGACCCA
GTTTGGTATGAGCGATTATAAAGATGATGATGATAAATAAGGTACCCTAATCATACCTGACCTCCATAGC
AGAAAGTCAAAAACCTCCGACCGGAGGCTTTTGACTTGAGGGGGATCCGCCC
Features (pLannotate 1.2.2; 15 found; start..end, strand, type, name):
      3..816     -  CDS            KanR (fragment): aminoglycoside phosphotransferase; aph(3')-Ia; confers resistance to kanamycin in bacteria or G418 (Geneticin®) in eukaryotes
    817..911     -  promoter       cat promoter (fragment): promoter of the E. coli cat gene encoding chloramphenicol acetyltransferase
    913..1575    -  CDS            pBBR1 Rep: replication protein for the broad-host-range plasmid pBBR1 from Bordetella bronchiseptica
   1576..2238    -  rep_origin     pBBR1 oriV (fragment): replication origin of the broad-host-range plasmid pBBR1 from Bordetella bronchiseptica; requires the pBBR1 Rep protein for replication
   2258..2304    -  terminator     rrnB T1 terminator: transcription terminator T1 from the E. coli rrnB gene
   2349..2972    -  CDS            TetR: tetracycline repressor TetR; tetR from transposon Tn10; TetR binds to the tetracycline operator tetO to inhibit transcription. This inhibition can be relieved by adding tetracycline or doxycycline.
   2991..3046    +  promoter       tetR/tetA promoters: tetR; overlapping promoters for bacterial tetR and tetA
   3090..3109    +  CDS            capTEV™ (fragment): composite tag for in vivo biotinylation, TEV protease cleavage, and 6xHis tagging
   3108..3815    +  CDS            TEV protease: tobacco etch virus protease (Kapust et al., 2001)
   3834..3896    -  rep_origin     pBBR1 oriV (fragment): replication origin of the broad-host-range plasmid pBBR1 from Bordetella bronchiseptica; requires the pBBR1 Rep protein for replication
   3902..3938    +  terminator     soxR terminator: bidirectional E. coli soxR transcription terminator
   3989..4010    +  misc_feature   BioBrick prefix: BioBrick prefix for parts that do not start with "ATG"
   4011..4035    +  promoter       J23119(SpeI) promoter (fragment): bacterial promoter (Registry of Standard Biological Parts BBa J23119) modified to end with an SpeI site
   4107..6593    +  CDS            avrBs3 (fragment): AVRB3_XANEU - Experimental evidence at protein level: Swiss-Prot protein existence level 1. Avirulence protein. Acts as a transcription factor in C.annuum plants. In susceptible plants lacking the Bs3 resistance gene induces expression of a number of genes, including genes homologous to a family of auxin-induced genes, alpha-expansin genes, pectate lyase, anthocyanidin glucoside rhamnosyl transferase and at least one transcription factor, UPA20. Their expression leads to plant hypertrophy in mesophyll cells, probably mainly mediated by UPA20 (PubMed:17962565). In resistant plants induces the h
   6655..6686    +  terminator     tonB terminator: bidirectional E. coli tonB-P14 transcription terminator
