>Addgene plasmid #92016 | p5A0-T | addgene full sequence | sequence record 201851 | Addgene NGS Result
GAATTCGCGGCCGCTTCTAGAGTTGACAGCTAGCTCAGTCCTAGGTACTGTGCTAGCTACTAGATATCGC
TCAATACTGACCAAGGAGGTATCTACAATGCATCACCATCATCACCATGTTGATCTGCGTACCCTGGGTT
ATAGCCAGCAGCAGCAAGAAAAAATCAAACCGAAAGTTCGTAGCACCGTTGCACAGCATCATGAAGCACT
GGTTGGTCATGGTTTTACCCATGCACATATTGTTGCACTGAGCCAGCATCCGGCAGCACTGGGCACCGTT
GCAGTTAAATATCAGGATATGATTGCAGCACTGCCGGAAGCAACCCATGAAGCAATTGTTGGTGTTGGTA
AACAGTGGTCAGGTGCACGTGCCCTGGAAGCACTGCTGACCGTTGCCGGTGAACTGCGTGGTCCGCCTCT
GCAGCTGGATACCGGTCAGCTGCTGAAAATTGCAAAACGTGGTGGTGTTACCGCAGTTGAAGCAGTTCAT
GCATGGCGTAATGCACTGACCGGTGCACCGCTGAATCTGACACCGGAACAGGTTGTTGCAATTGCCAGCA
ATGGTGGTGGCAAACAGGCACTGGAAACCGTTCAGCGTCTGCTGCCGGTTCTGTGTCAGGCACATGGTCT
GACCCCTGAACAGGTGGTGGCCATTGCAAGCAATAATGGCGGTAAACAAGCCCTGGAAACAGTGCAGCGC
CTGTTACCGGTGCTGTGCCAGGCCCATGGCTTAACTCCGGAACAGGTGGTAGCGATCGCATCAAATGGCG
GAGGTAAACAGGCCTTAGAAACCGTACAGCGCTTACTGCCGGTGTTATGCCAGGCGCACGGCCTGACGCC
AGAACAGGTAGTGGCAATCGCCTCAAATAATGGTGGAAAACAGGCGTTAGAGACAGTCCAGCGCCTGCTG
CCTGTATTATGTCAAGCCCATGGCCTGACCCCAGAGCAAGTTGTTGCGATTGCAAGTAACATTGGGGGTA
AACAGGCACTTGAGACAGTTCAACGTTTACTGCCTGTACTGTGCCAAGCTCACGGTCTGACTCCGGAACA
AGTCGTCGCGATTGCGAGTAATAACGGTGGCAAACAAGCATTAGAAACGGTGCAACGCCTGCTGCCAGTT
CTTTGCCAGGCTCACGGTTTAACCCCTGAGCAGGTTGTAGCTATTGCGAGTCATGATGGTGGTAAGCAGG
CGTTGGAAACTGTGCAAAGACTGCTGCCCGTGTTGTGCCAAGCACATGGTTTAACCCCAGAACAAGTCGT
AGCAATCGCAAGCAATCATGGTGGCAAGCAAGCGCTTGAAACAGTACAGCGTTTATTACCGGTACTTTGT
CAGGCCCACGGTCTTACACCAGAACAAGTTGTGGCCATAGCCAGTAACAATGGCGGAAAGCAGGCTCTGG
AAACGGTACAACGTCTGTTACCTGTTCTGTGTCAAGCGCACGGATTAACACCTGAACAAGTAGTTGCCAT
TGCGTCAAATATCGGAGGCAAGCAGGCCTTGGAGACAGTGCAGAGATTACTGCCAGTGTTGTGTCAGGCT
CATGGCCTTACACCCGAGCAGGTCGTGGCAATTGCATCTAATGGTGGCGGTAAGCAAGCTTTAGAGACTG
TTCAGAGACTGCTTCCTGTCCTGTGCCAGGCACACGGACTTACGCCTGAGCAAGTGGTTGCAATCGCCTC
TAACATCGGTGGTAAGCAAGCACTGGAAACTGTCCAACGCTTACTTCCGGTGCTTTGTCAAGCACACGGC
TTAACGCCAGAGCAGGTCGTCGCCATAGCCAGCAATATCGGTGGTAAACAGGCCCTTGAAACGGTCCAAA
GACTTCTGCCGGTCCTTTGCCAAGCGCATGGGCTGACACCTGAGCAGGTAGTCGCGATTGCCTCACATGA
CGGTGGGAAGCAGGCATTAGAAACAGTTCAAAGATTATTACCAGTCCTGTGTCAGGCGCATGGGTTAACC
CCAGAGCAGGTAGTTGCAATAGCATCCAACATTGGCGGAAAACAAGCGTTGGAAACGGTTCAGCGGTTAT
TGCCTGTTTTGTGCCAGGCGCATGGTTTGACACCCGAGCAAGTGGTAGCCATAGCCTCAAATATAGGGGG
TAAACAAGCTTTGGAGACAGTACAACGGCTGCTTCCAGTTTTATGTCAGGCCCATGGATTGACGCCTGAA
CAAGTTGTCGCTATCGCAAGTAATGGGGGTGGTAAACAAGCGCTTGAAACCGTTCAACGCCTTCTGCCTG
TGCTTTGTCAGGCACATGGATTAACACCCGAACAGGTTGTCGCGATAGCTTCAAACGGTGGTGGTCGTCC
GGCACTGGAAAGCATTGTTGCACAGCTGAGCCGTCCGGATCCGGCACTGGCAGCACTGACCAATGATCAT
CTGGTTGCACTGGCATGTCTGGGTGGTCGCCCTGCCCTGGATGCAGTTAAAAAAGGTCTGCCGCATGCAC
CGGCACTGATTAAACGTACCAATCGTCGTATTCCGGAACGTACCAGCCATCGTGTTGCAGATCATGCACA
GGTTGTTCGTGTTCTGGGTTTTTTTCAGTGTCATAGCCATCCGGCACAGGCATTTGATGATGCAATGACC
CAGTTTGGTATGAGCGATTATAAAGATGATGATGATAAATAAGGTACCCTAATCATACCTGACCTCCATA
GCAGAAAGTCAAAAACCTCCGACCGGAGGCTTTTGACTTGAGGGGGATCCGCCCTCAGAAAAACTCATCG
AGCATCAAGTGAAACTGCAATTTATTCATATCAGGATTATCAATACCATATTTTTGAAAAAGCCGTTTCT
GTAATGAAGGAGAAAACTCACCGAGGCAGTTCCATAGGATGGCAAGATCCTGGTATCGGTCTGCGATTCC
GACTCGTCCAACATCAATACAACCTATTAATTTCCCCTCGTCAAAAATAAGGTTATCAAGTGAGAAATCA
CCATGAGTGACGACTGAATCCGGTGAGAATGGCAAAAGCTTATGCATTTCTTTCCAGACTTGTTCAACAG
GCCAGCCATTACGCTCGTCATCAAAATCACTCGCACCAACCAAACCGTTATTCATTCGTGATTGCGCCTG
AGCGAGACGAAATACGCGATCGCCGTTAAAAGGACAATTACAAACAGGAATCGAATGCAACCGGCGCAGG
AACACTGCCAGCGCATCAACAATATTTTCACCTGAATCAGGATATTCTTCTAATACCTGGAATGCTGTTT
TCCCTGGGATCGCAGTGGTGAGTAACCATGCATCATCAGGAGTACGGATAAAATGCTTGATGGTCGGAAG
AGGCATAAATTCCGTCAGCCAGTTTAGCCTGACCATCTCATCTGTAACATCATTGGCAACGCTACCTTTG
CCATGTTTCAGAAACAACTCTGGCGCATCGGGCTTCCCATACAATCGATAGATTGTCGCACCTGATTGCC
CGACATTATCGCGAGCCCATTTATACCCATATAAATCAGCATCCATGTTGGAATTTAATCGCGGCCTCGA
GCAAGACGTTTCCCGTTGAATATGGCTCATTTTAGCTTCCTTAGCTCCTGAAAATCTCGATAACTCAAAA
AATACGCCCGGTAGTGATCTTATTTCATTATGGTGAAAGTTGGAACCTCTTACGTACGGCGCGGCAGCGT
GACCCGTGTCGGCGGCTCCAACGGCTCGCCATCGTCCAGAAAACACGGCTCATCGGGCATCGGCAGGCGC
TGCTGCCCGCGTCGTTCCCATTCCTCCGTTTCGGTCAAGGCTGGCAGGTCTGGTTCCATGCCCGGAATGC
CGGGCTGGCTGGGCGGCTCCTCGCCGGGGCCGGTCGGTAGTTGCTGCTCGCCCGGATACAGGGTCGGGAT
GCGGCGCAGGTCGCCATGCCCCAACAGCGATTCGTCCTGGTCGTCGTGATCAACCACCACGGCGGCACTG
AACACCGACAGGCGCAACTGGTCGCGGGGCTGGCCCCACGCCACGCGGTCATTGACCACGTAGGCCGACA
CGGTGCCGGGGCCGTTGAGCTTCACGACGGAGATCCAGCGCTCGGCCACCAAGTCCTTGACTGCGTATTG
GACCGTCCGCAAAGAACGTCCGATGAGCTTGGAAAGTGTCTTCTGGCTGACCACCACGGCGTTCTGGTGG
CCCATCTGCGCCACGAGGTGATGCAGCAGCATTGCCGCCGTGGGTTTCCTCGCAATAAGCCCGGCCCACG
CCTCATGCGCTTTGCGTTCCGTTTGCACCCAGTGACCGGGCTTGTTCTTGGCTTGAATGCCGATTTCTCT
GGACTGCGTGGCCATGCTTATCTCCATGCGGTAGGGGTGCCGCACGGTTGCGGCACCATGCGCAATCAGC
TGCAACTTTTCGGCAGCGCGACAACAATTATGCGTTGCGTAAAAGTGGCAGTCAATTACAGATTTTCTTT
AACCTACGCAATGAGCTATTGCGGGGGGTGCCGCAATGAGCTGTTGCGTACCCCCCTTTTTTAAGTTGTT
GATTTTTAAGTCTTTCGCATTTCGCCCTATATCTAGTTCTTTGGTGCCCAAAGAAGGGCACCCCTGCGGG
GTTCCCCCACGCCTTCGGCGCGGCTCCCCCTCCGGCAAAAAGTGGCCCCTCCGGGGCTTGTTGATCGACT
GCGCGGCCTTCGGCCTTGCCCAAGGTGGCGCTGCCCCCTTGGAACCCCCGCACTCGCCGCCGTGAGGCTC
GGGGGGCAGGCGGGCGGGCTTCGCCCTTCGACTGCCCCCACTCGCATAGGCTTGGGTCGTTCCAGGCGCG
TCAAGGCCAAGCCGCTGCGCGGTCGCTGCGCGAGCCTTGACCCGCCTTCCACTTGGTGTCCAACCGGCAA
GCGAAGCGCGCAGGCCGCAGGCCGGAGGCTTTTCCCCAGAGAAAATTAAAAAAATTGATGGGGCAAGGCC
GCAGGCCGCGCAGTTGGAGCCGGTGGGTATGTGGTCGAAGGCTGGGTAGCGTTCACCGACAAACAACAGA
TAAAACGAAAGGCCCAGTCTTTCGACTGAGCCTTTCGTTTTATTTGATGCCTGGCTCTAGTAGTGATCTA
CACTAGCACTATCAGTGTTATTAAGACCCACTTTCACATTTAAGTTGTTTTTCTAATCCGCATATGATCA
ATTCAAGGCCGAATAAGAAGGCTGGCTCTGCACCTTGGTGATCAAATAATTCGATAGCTTGTCGTAATAA
TGGCGGCATACTATCAGTAGTAGGTGTTTCCCTTTCTTCTTTAGCGACTTGATGCTCTTGATCTTCCAAT
ACGCAACCTAAAGTAAAATGCCCCACAGCGCTGAGTGCATATAATGCATTCTCTAGTGAAAAACCTTGTT
GGCATAAAAAGGCTAATTGATTTTCGAGAGTTTCATACTGTTTTTCTGTAGGCCGTGTACCTAAATGTAC
TTTTGCTCCATCGCGATGACTTAGTAAAGCACATCTAAAACTTTTAGCGTTATTACGTAAAAAATCTTGC
CAGCTTTCCCCTTCTAAAGGGCAAAAGTGAGTATGGTGCCTATCTAACATCTCAATGGCTAAGGCGTCGA
GCAAAGCCCGCTTATTTTTTACATGCCAATACAATGTAGGCTGCTCTACACCTAGCTTCTGGGCGAGTTT
ACGGGTTGTTAAACCTTCGATTCCGACCTCATTAAGCAGCTCTAATGCGCTGTTAATCACTTTACTTTTA
TCTAATCTAGACATCATTAATTCCTAATTTTTGTTGACACTCTATCGTTGATAGAGTTATTTTACCACTC
CCTATCAGTGATAGAGAAAAGAATTCAAAAGATCTTTTAAGAAGGAGATATACATATGCATCATCATCAT
CATCATCATGGAGAAAGCTTGTTTAAGGGGCCGCGTGATTACAACCCGATATCGAGCACCATTTGTCATT
TGACGAATGAATCTGATGGGCACACAACATCGTTGTATGGTATTGGATTTGGTCCCTTCATCATTACAAA
CAAGCACTTGTTTAGAAGAAATAATGGAACACTGTTGGTCCAATCACTACATGGTGTATTCAAGGTCAAG
AACACCACGACTTTGCAACAACACCTCATTGATGGGAGGGACATGATAATTATTCGCATGCCTAAGGATT
TCCCACCATTTCCTCAAAAGCTGAAATTTAGAGAGCCACAAAGGGAAGAGCGCATATGTCTTGTGACAAC
CAACTTCCAAACTAAGAGCATGTCTAGCATGGTGTCAGACACTAGTTGCACATTCCCTTCATCTGATGGC
ATATTCTGGAAGCATTGGATTCAAACCAAGGATGGGCAGTGTGGCAGTCCATTAGTATCAACTAGAGATG
GGTTCATTGTTGGTATACACTCAGCATCGAATTTCACCAACACAAACAATTATTTCACAAGCGTGCCGAA
AAACTTCATGGAATTGTTGACAAATCAGGAGGCGCAGCAGTGGGTTAGTGGTTGGCGATTAAATGCTGAC
TCAGTATTGTGGGGGGGCCATAAAGTTTTCATGGTGAAACCTGAAGAGCCTTTTCAGCCAGTTAAGGAAG
CGACTCAACTCATGAATCGTCGTCGCCGTCGCTAAGTCCATCAGCTTGTCCAGCAGGGTTGTCCACGGGC
CGAGCGAAGCGAGCCAGCCGGTGGCCGCGGAACAAAACTAAAGCGCCACAAGGGCGCTTTAGTTTGTTTT
CAGTCCAGTTACGCTGGAGTCTGAGGCTCGTCCTGAATGATATCAAGCTT
Features (pLannotate 1.2.2; 15 found; start..end, strand, type, name):
      1..22      +  misc_feature   BioBrick prefix: BioBrick prefix for parts that do not start with "ATG"
     23..47      +  promoter       J23119(SpeI) promoter (fragment): bacterial promoter (Registry of Standard Biological Parts BBa J23119) modified to end with an SpeI site
    119..2605    +  CDS            avrBs3 (fragment): AVRB3_XANEU - Experimental evidence at protein level: Swiss-Prot protein existence level 1. Avirulence protein. Acts as a transcription factor in C.annuum plants. In susceptible plants lacking the Bs3 resistance gene induces expression of a number of genes, including genes homologous to a family of auxin-induced genes, alpha-expansin genes, pectate lyase, anthocyanidin glucoside rhamnosyl transferase and at least one transcription factor, UPA20. Their expression leads to plant hypertrophy in mesophyll cells, probably mainly mediated by UPA20 (PubMed:17962565). In resistant plants induces the h
   2667..2698    +  terminator     tonB terminator: bidirectional E. coli tonB-P14 transcription terminator
   2717..3530    -  CDS            KanR (fragment): aminoglycoside phosphotransferase; aph(3')-Ia; confers resistance to kanamycin in bacteria or G418 (Geneticin®) in eukaryotes
   3531..3625    -  promoter       cat promoter (fragment): promoter of the E. coli cat gene encoding chloramphenicol acetyltransferase
   3627..4285    -  CDS            pBBR1 Rep (fragment): replication protein for the broad-host-range plasmid pBBR1 from Bordetella bronchiseptica
   4286..4950    -  rep_origin     pBBR1 oriV (fragment): replication origin of the broad-host-range plasmid pBBR1 from Bordetella bronchiseptica; requires the pBBR1 Rep protein for replication
   4970..5016    -  terminator     rrnB T1 terminator: transcription terminator T1 from the E. coli rrnB gene
   5061..5684    -  CDS            TetR: tetracycline repressor TetR; tetR from transposon Tn10; TetR binds to the tetracycline operator tetO to inhibit transcription. This inhibition can be relieved by adding tetracycline or doxycycline.
   5703..5758    +  promoter       tetR/tetA promoters: tetR; overlapping promoters for bacterial tetR and tetA
   5802..5821    +  CDS            capTEV™ (fragment): composite tag for in vivo biotinylation, TEV protease cleavage, and 6xHis tagging
   5820..6527    +  CDS            TEV protease: tobacco etch virus protease (Kapust et al., 2001)
   6546..6608    -  rep_origin     pBBR1 oriV (fragment): replication origin of the broad-host-range plasmid pBBR1 from Bordetella bronchiseptica; requires the pBBR1 Rep protein for replication
   6614..6650    +  terminator     soxR terminator: bidirectional E. coli soxR transcription terminator
