[The description below was written by a language model from this plasmid's Addgene catalogue record and pLannotate feature annotations shown in this document.]
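Description:
p5A0-T is a low-copy bacterial expression plasmid of about 6.7 kb built on the pBT-2 backbone. It replicates through the broad-host-range pBBR1 origin together with its Rep protein and is selected with kanamycin via an aph(3')-Ia resistance gene. The two available sequence records (a depositor sequence and a sequencing result differing by two bases) carry the same set of annotated features in a different circular orientation. The catalogue classes it as a TALEN vector, but no nuclease domain is recorded; the payload is a DNA-binding TALE used as a repressor.

The plasmid carries two separate expression units. In the first, a constitutive Anderson-library promoter, recorded as J23102 (the annotation software matches it as a fragment of the related J23119), drives a roughly 2.5 kb TALE engineered to bind the lac operator. This TALE is detected as an AvrBs3-derived coding sequence, has an N-terminal 6xHis tag and a C-terminal FLAG tag, and is followed by the tonB terminator. This version of the TALE lacks TEV cleavage sites. In the second unit, the divergent Tn10 tetR/tetA promoter region expresses TetR in one direction and, in the other, TEV protease carrying the S219V mutation, with an N-terminal 7xHis tag and a C-terminal five-arginine tag, ending at the soxR terminator. TetR keeps the protease off until anhydrotetracycline is added.

The construct belongs to a proteolysis-mediated TALE induction system. Because its TALE has no TEV sites, it most plausibly serves as the non-cleavable control, although the record does not state this role explicitly. The depositor notes that inducing TEV protease can impair growth.
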