Addgene plasmid #92016: p5A0-T
Purpose: Expresses TALE targeted to lac operator without TEV cut sites, anhydrotetracycline inducible TEV protease
Depositing lab: Brian Pfleger. Depositing organization: University of Wisconsin, Madison. Publication: A transcription activator-like effector (TALE) induction system mediated by proteolysis. Copeland MF, Politz MC, Johnson CB, Markley AL, Pfleger BF. Nat Chem Biol. 2016 Apr;12(4):254-60. doi: 10.1038/nchembio.2021. Epub 2016 Feb 8. PubMed 26854666.
Backbone
  Vector backbone: pBT-2
  Total vector size (bp): 6702
  Modifications to backbone: Encodes tetR.
  Vector type: TALEN
Growth in bacteria
  Bacterial resistance: Kanamycin, 50 μg/mL
  Growth temperature: 37°C
  Growth strain: DH5alpha
  Copy number: Low Copy
Gene/Insert 1
  Gene/Insert name: TALE targeting lac operator (alt names: TALElacO; TlacO)
  Insert size (bp): 2535
  Promoter: J23102 Promoter (from Anderson promoter library)
  Tag / fusion protein: FLAG tag (C terminal on insert); 6x His Tag (N terminal on insert)
  Cloning method: Gibson Cloning
  Sequencing primers: 5′ gcgactcaactcatgaatc
Gene/Insert 2
  Gene/Insert name: Tobacco Etch Virus Protease (alt name: TEV protease)
  Insert size (bp): 750
  Mutation: S219V
  Promoter: tetA promoter
  Tag / fusion protein: 7x His Tag (N terminal on insert); 5x Arginine Tag (C terminal on insert)
  Cloning method: Gibson Cloning
  Sequencing primers: 5′ cgagtttacgggttgtt
Terms and licenses: Academic/Nonprofit Terms; Industry Terms: Not Available to Industry
Depositor comments: TEV protease induction will result in a growth defect if the culture is not outgrown to a suitable density prior to addition of anhydrotetracycline.
How to cite: p5A0-T was a gift from Brian Pfleger (Addgene plasmid # 92016 ; http://n2t.net/addgene:92016 ; RRID:Addgene_92016)
